Addgene plasmid #67015: pET-24a-ELP[V-150]
Purpose: Expresses ELP[V-150] in E. coli
Depositing lab: Ashutosh Chilkoti. Depositing organization: Duke University. Publication: Combinatorial codon scrambling enables scalable gene synthesis and amplification of repetitive proteins. Tang NC, Chilkoti A. Nat Mater. 2016 Jan 4. doi: 10.1038/nmat4521. PubMed 26726995.
Backbone
  Vector backbone: pET-24a
  Backbone manufacturer: EMD Biosciences
  Backbone size w/o insert (bp): 5310
  Vector type: Bacterial Expression
Growth in bacteria
  Bacterial resistance: Kanamycin, 50 μg/mL
  Growth temperature: 30°C
  Growth strain: DH5alpha
  Copy number: Low Copy
Gene/Insert
  Gene/Insert name: ELP[V-150]
  Species: Synthetic
  Promoter: T7
  Tag / fusion protein: His6 (N terminal on backbone)
  Cloning method: Restriction Enzyme; 5′ cloning site BsaI (not destroyed); 3′ cloning site BsaI (not destroyed)
  Sequencing primers: 5′ AGATCTCGATCCCGCGAAATTAATACGACT; 3′ CCAACTCAGCTTCCTTTCGGGCTTT
Terms and licenses: Academic/Nonprofit Terms; Industry Terms: Not Available to Industry
How to cite: pET-24a-ELP[V-150] was a gift from Ashutosh Chilkoti (Addgene plasmid # 67015 ; http://n2t.net/addgene:67015 ; RRID:Addgene_67015)
