[The description below was written by a language model from this plasmid's Addgene catalogue record and pLannotate feature annotations shown in this document.]
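Description:
pET-24a-ELP[V-150] is a bacterial expression plasmid built on the pET-24a backbone for producing a synthetic elastin-like polypeptide, ELP[V-150], in E. coli. The full sequence record is 7,578 nt. It is maintained through a ColE1/pBR322-type origin accompanied by the bom region and the rop gene, which holds copy number low, consistent with the catalogue's low-copy designation. Selection is by kanamycin through the aph(3')-Ia resistance gene. An f1 origin is also present, allowing single-stranded DNA production with helper phage. Short tetracycline-resistance fragments and a predicted E. coli open reading frame are remnants of the pBR322 lineage.

Expression follows the standard pET arrangement. A T7 promoter is followed immediately by a lac operator and the T7 gene 10 ribosome binding site, and a T7 terminator sits downstream. The plasmid-borne lacI gene supplies repressor, so transcription depends on a host providing T7 RNA polymerase and is induced with IPTG. The ELP coding region itself is not annotated, but it corresponds to the roughly 2.3 kb unannotated span between the ribosome binding site and the terminator, as expected for a highly repetitive synthetic gene. The name suggests 150 pentapeptide repeats with valine as the guest residue, though the record does not spell this out. The insert lies between BsaI sites that were retained.

The catalogue lists an N-terminal His6 tag from the backbone. The feature table shows a short tag-like fragment just after the start region and a histidine-tag fragment downstream of the insert, so tag placement should be checked against the sequence. The associated publication concerns codon scrambling for the synthesis and amplification of repetitive protein genes.
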