Features (pLannotate 1.2.2; 19 found; start..end, strand, type, name):
     12..467     +  rep_origin     f1 ori (sequence partly withheld): f1 bacteriophage origin of replication; arrow indicates direction of (+) strand synthesis
    494..551     +  promoter       AmpR promoter (fragment): bla
    560..1375    -  CDS            KanR: aminoglycoside phosphotransferase; aph(3')-Ia; confers resistance to kanamycin in bacteria or G418 (Geneticin®) in eukaryotes
   1497..2085    +  rep_origin     ori: high-copy-number ColE1/pMB1/pBR322/pUC origin of replication
   2271..2413    -  misc_feature   bom: basis of mobility region from pBR322
   2515..2706    -  CDS            rop: Rop protein, which maintains plasmids at low copy number; rop
   2723..3103    +  CDS            YPB1_ECOLX: Protein predicted: Swiss-Prot protein existence level 4. From Escherichia coli.
   3175..3466    -  CDS            TcR (fragment): tetracycline efflux protein; tet; confers resistance to tetracycline
   3481..3502    -  protein_bind   CAP binding site: CAP binding activates transcription in the presence of cAMP. E. coli catabolite activator protein
   3515..4597    -  CDS            lacI: lac repressor; lacI; The lac repressor binds to the lac operator to inhibit transcription in E. coli. This inhibition can be relieved by adding lactose or isopropyl-β-D-thiogalactopyranoside (IPTG).
   4598..4675    -  promoter       lacI promoter: lacI
   4683..4962    -  CDS            TcR (fragment): tetracycline efflux protein; tet; confers resistance to tetracycline
   4984..5002    +  promoter       T7 promoter: promoter for bacteriophage T7 RNA polymerase
   5003..5027    +  protein_bind   lac operator: The lac repressor binds to the lac operator to inhibit transcription in E. coli. This inhibition can be relieved by adding lactose or isopropyl-β-D-thiogalactopyranoside (IPTG). lac repressor encoded by lacI
   5043..5063    +  RBS            RBS: efficient ribosome binding site from bacteriophage T7 gene 10 (Olins and Rangwala, 1989)
   5073..5091    +  CDS            capTEV™ (fragment): composite tag for in vivo biotinylation, TEV protease cleavage, and 6xHis tagging
   7422..7439    +  CDS            9xHis (fragment): 9xHis affinity tag
   7449..7498    +  CDS            SET1 (fragment): solubility-enhancement tag derived from T7 phage gene 10B
   7506..7553    +  terminator     T7 terminator: transcription terminator for bacteriophage T7 RNA polymerase
>Addgene plasmid #67015 | pET-24a-ELP[V-150] | depositor full sequence | sequence record 115456 | Full Sequence
TGGCGAATGGG
[124 nt withheld, positions 12-135]
C
[91 nt withheld, positions 137-227]
A
[49 nt withheld, positions 229-277]
CCTTTGACGTTGGAGTCCACGTTCTTT
[37 nt withheld, positions 305-341]
ACCCTATCTCGGTCTATTCTTTTGATTTATAAGGGATTTTGCCGATTTCGGCCTATTGGTTAAAAAATGA
GCTGATTTAACAAAAATTTAACGCGAATTTTAACAAAATATTAACGTTTACAATTTCAGGTGGCACTTTT
CGGGGAAATGTGCGCGGAACCCCTATTTGTTTATTTTTCTAAATACATTCAAATATGTATCCGCTCATGA
ATTAATTCTTAGAAAAACTCATCGAGCATCAAATGAAACTGCAATTTATTCATATCAGGATTATCAATAC
CATATTTTTGAAAAAGCCGTTTCTGTAATGAAGGAGAAAACTCACCGAGGCAGTTCCATAGGATGGCAAG
ATCCTGGTATCGGTCTGCGATTCCGACTCGTCCAACATCAATACAACCTATTAATTTCCCCTCGTCAAAA
ATAAGGTTATCAAGTGAGAAATCACCATGAGTGACGACTGAATCCGGTGAGAATGGCAAAAGTTTATGCA
TTTCTTTCCAGACTTGTTCAACAGGCCAGCCATTACGCTCGTCATCAAAATCACTCGCATCAACCAAACC
GTTATTCATTCGTGATTGCGCCTGAGCGAGACGAAATACGCGATCGCTGTTAAAAGGACAATTACAAACA
GGAATCGAATGCAACCGGCGCAGGAACACTGCCAGCGCATCAACAATATTTTCACCTGAATCAGGATATT
CTTCTAATACCTGGAATGCTGTTTTCCCGGGGATCGCAGTGGTGAGTAACCATGCATCATCAGGAGTACG
GATAAAATGCTTGATGGTCGGAAGAGGCATAAATTCCGTCAGCCAGTTTAGTCTGACCATCTCATCTGTA
ACATCATTGGCAACGCTACCTTTGCCATGTTTCAGAAACAACTCTGGCGCATCGGGCTTCCCATACAATC
GATAGATTGTCGCACCTGATTGCCCGACATTATCGCGAGCCCATTTATACCCATATAAATCAGCATCCAT
GTTGGAATTTAATCGCGGCCTAGAGCAAGACGTTTCCCGTTGAATATGGCTCATAACACCCCTTGTATTA
CTGTTTATGTAAGCAGACAGTTTTATTGTTCATGACCAAAATCCCTTAACGTGAGTTTTCGTTCCACTGA
GCGTCAGACCCCGTAGAAAAGATCAAAGGATCTTCTTGAGATCCTTTTTTTCTGCGCGTAATCTGCTGCT
TGCAAACAAAAAAACCACCGCTACCAGCGGTGGTTTGTTTGCCGGATCAAGAGCTACCAACTCTTTTTCC
GAAGGTAACTGGCTTCAGCAGAGCGCAGATACCAAATACTGTCCTTCTAGTGTAGCCGTAGTTAGGCCAC
CACTTCAAGAACTCTGTAGCACCGCCTACATACCTCGCTCTGCTAATCCTGTTACCAGTGGCTGCTGCCA
GTGGCGATAAGTCGTGTCTTACCGGGTTGGACTCAAGACGATAGTTACCGGATAAGGCGCAGCGGTCGGG
CTGAACGGGGGGTTCGTGCACACAGCCCAGCTTGGAGCGAACGACCTACACCGAACTGAGATACCTACAG
CGTGAGCTATGAGAAAGCGCCACGCTTCCCGAAGGGAGAAAGGCGGACAGGTATCCGGTAAGCGGCAGGG
TCGGAACAGGAGAGCGCACGAGGGAGCTTCCAGGGGGAAACGCCTGGTATCTTTATAGTCCTGTCGGGTT
TCGCCACCTCTGACTTGAGCGTCGATTTTTGTGATGCTCGTCAGGGGGGCGGAGCCTATGGAAAAACGCC
AGCAACGCGGCCTTTTTACGGTTCCTGGCCTTTTGCTGGCCTTTTGCTCACATGTTCTTTCCTGCGTTAT
CCCCTGATTCTGTGGATAACCGTATTACCGCCTTTGAGTGAGCTGATACCGCTCGCCGCAGCCGAACGAC
CGAGCGCAGCGAGTCAGTGAGCGAGGAAGCGGAAGAGCGCCTGATGCGGTATTTTCTCCTTACGCATCTG
TGCGGTATTTCACACCGCATATATGGTGCACTCTCAGTACAATCTGCTCTGATGCCGCATAGTTAAGCCA
GTATACACTCCGCTATCGCTACGTGACTGGGTCATGGCTGCGCCCCGACACCCGCCAACACCCGCTGACG
CGCCCTGACGGGCTTGTCTGCTCCCGGCATCCGCTTACAGACAAGCTGTGACCGTCTCCGGGAGCTGCAT
GTGTCAGAGGTTTTCACCGTCATCACCGAAACGCGCGAGGCAGCTGCGGTAAAGCTCATCAGCGTGGTCG
TGAAGCGATTCACAGATGTCTGCCTGTTCATCCGCGTCCAGCTCGTTGAGTTTCTCCAGAAGCGTTAATG
TCTGGCTTCTGATAAAGCGGGCCATGTTAAGGGCGGTTTTTTCCTGTTTGGTCACTGATGCCTCCGTGTA
AGGGGGATTTCTGTTCATGGGGGTAATGATACCGATGAAACGAGAGAGGATGCTCACGATACGGGTTACT
GATGATGAACATGCCCGGTTACTGGAACGTTGTGAGGGTAAACAACTGGCGGTATGGATGCGGCGGGACC
AGAGAAAAATCACTCAGGGTCAATGCCAGCGCTTCGTTAATACAGATGTAGGTGTTCCACAGGGTAGCCA
GCAGCATCCTGCGATGCAGATCCGGAACATAATGGTGCAGGGCGCTGACTTCCGCGTTTCCAGACTTTAC
GAAACACGGAAACCGAAGACCATTCATGTTGTTGCTCAGGTCGCAGACGTTTTGCAGCAGCAGTCGCTTC
ACGTTCGCTCGCGTATCGGTGATTCATTCTGCTAACCAGTAAGGCAACCCCGCCAGCCTAGCCGGGTCCT
CAACGACAGGAGCACGATCATGCGCACCCGTGGGGCCGCCATGCCGGCGATAATGGCCTGCTTCTCGCCG
AAACGTTTGGTGGCGGGACCAGTGACGAAGGCTTGAGCGAGGGCGTGCAAGATTCCGAATACCGCAAGCG
ACAGGCCGATCATCGTCGCGCTCCAGCGAAAGCGGTCCTCGCCGAAAATGACCCAGAGCGCTGCCGGCAC
CTGTCCTACGAGTTGCATGATAAAGAAGACAGTCATAAGTGCGGCGACGATAGTCATGCCCCGCGCCCAC
CGGAAGGAGCTGACTGGGTTGAAGGCTCTCAAGGGCATCGGTCGAGATCCCGGTGCCTAATGAGTGAGCT
AACTTACATTAATTGCGTTGCGCTCACTGCCCGCTTTCCAGTCGGGAAACCTGTCGTGCCAGCTGCATTA
ATGAATCGGCCAACGCGCGGGGAGAGGCGGTTTGCGTATTGGGCGCCAGGGTGGTTTTTCTTTTCACCAG
TGAGACGGGCAACAGCTGATTGCCCTTCACCGCCTGGCCCTGAGAGAGTTGCAGCAAGCGGTCCACGCTG
GTTTGCCCCAGCAGGCGAAAATCCTGTTTGATGGTGGTTAACGGCGGGATATAACATGAGCTGTCTTCGG
TATCGTCGTATCCCACTACCGAGATATCCGCACCAACGCGCAGCCCGGACTCGGTAATGGCGCGCATTGC
GCCCAGCGCCATCTGATCGTTGGCAACCAGCATCGCAGTGGGAACGATGCCCTCATTCAGCATTTGCATG
GTTTGTTGAAAACCGGACATGGCACTCCAGTCGCCTTCCCGTTCCGCTATCGGCTGAATTTGATTGCGAG
TGAGATATTTATGCCAGCCAGCCAGACGCAGACGCGCCGAGACAGAACTTAATGGGCCCGCTAACAGCGC
GATTTGCTGGTGACCCAATGCGACCAGATGCTCCACGCCCAGTCGCGTACCGTCTTCATGGGAGAAAATA
ATACTGTTGATGGGTGTCTGGTCAGAGACATCAAGAAATAACGCCGGAACATTAGTGCAGGCAGCTTCCA
CAGCAATGGCATCCTGGTCATCCAGCGGATAGTTAATGATCAGCCCACTGACGCGTTGCGCGAGAAGATT
GTGCACCGCCGCTTTACAGGCTTCGACGCCGCTTCGTTCTACCATCGACACCACCACGCTGGCACCCAGT
TGATCGGCGCGAGATTTAATCGCCGCGACAATTTGCGACGGCGCGTGCAGGGCCAGACTGGAGGTGGCAA
CGCCAATCAGCAACGACTGTTTGCCCGCCAGTTGTTGTGCCACGCGGTTGGGAATGTAATTCAGCTCCGC
CATCGCCGCTTCCACTTTTTCCCGCGTTTTCGCAGAAACGTGGCTGGCCTGGTTCACCACGCGGGAAACG
GTCTGATAAGAGACACCGGCATACTCTGCGACATCGTATAACGTTACTGGTTTCACATTCACCACCCTGA
ATTGACTCTCTTCCGGGCGCTATCATGCCATACCGCGAAAGGTTTTGCGCCATTCGATGGTGTCCGGGAT
CTCGACGCTCTCCCTTATGCGACTCCTGCATTAGGAAGCAGCCCAGTAGTAGGTTGAGGCCGTTGAGCAC
CGCCGCCGCAAGGAATGGTGCATGCAAGGAGATGGCGCCCAACAGTCCCCCGGCCACGGGGCCTGCCACC
ATACCCACGCCGAAACAAGCGCTCATGAGCCCGAAGTGGCGAGCCCGATCTTCCCCATCGGTGATGTCGG
CGATATAGGCGCCAGCAACCGCACCTGTGGCGCCGGTGATGCCGGCCACGATGCGTCCGGCGTAGAGGAT
CGAGATCTCGATCCCGCGAAATTAATACGACTCACTATAGGGGAATTGTGAGCGGATAACAATTCCCCTC
TAGAAATAATTTTGTTTAACTTTAAGAAGGAGGAGTACATATGCATCATCATCATCATCACAGTTCAGGG
GGTGTAGGTGTCCCTGGAGTAGGCGTTCCAGGCGTCGGGGTACCTGGCGTGGGTGTTCCCGGCGTTGGAG
TCCCGGGTGTAGGAGTCCCCGGTGTTGGTGTACCTGGAGTGGGAGTACCGGGAGTAGGAGTACCAGGAGT
GGGGGTTCCTGGTGTGGGAGTCCCAGGAGTCGGTGTACCAGGGGTAGGGGTACCGGGCGTAGGTGTGCCA
GGAGTTGGGGTGCCTGGAGTCGGAGTCCCTGGTGTCGGAGTACCTGGTGTTGGAGTACCCGGAGTTGGTG
TTCCTGGAGTTGGAGTTCCGGGGGTAGGAGTTCCAGGAGTAGGGGTCCCAGGTGTTGGCGTACCAGGTGT
GGGCGTGCCCGGGGTCGGCGTCCCTGGGGTAGGTGTTCCAGGTGTAGGGGTTCCAGGGGTGGGAGTTCCT
GGGGTTGGAGTGCCTGGTGTAGGTGTCCCAGGAGTAGGTGTCCCTGGAGTAGGCGTTCCAGGCGTCGGGG
TACCTGGCGTGGGTGTTCCCGGCGTTGGAGTCCCGGGTGTAGGAGTCCCCGGTGTTGGTGTACCTGGAGT
GGGAGTACCGGGAGTAGGAGTACCAGGAGTGGGGGTTCCTGGTGTGGGAGTCCCAGGAGTCGGTGTACCA
GGGGTAGGGGTACCGGGCGTAGGTGTGCCAGGAGTTGGGGTGCCTGGAGTCGGAGTCCCTGGTGTCGGAG
TACCTGGTGTTGGAGTACCCGGAGTTGGTGTTCCTGGAGTTGGAGTTCCGGGGGTAGGAGTTCCAGGAGT
AGGGGTCCCAGGTGTTGGCGTACCAGGTGTGGGCGTGCCCGGGGTCGGCGTCCCTGGGGTAGGTGTTCCA
GGTGTAGGGGTTCCAGGGGTGGGAGTTCCTGGGGTTGGAGTGCCTGGTGTAGGTGTTCCAGGTGTAGGTG
TCCCTGGAGTAGGCGTTCCAGGCGTCGGGGTACCTGGCGTGGGTGTTCCCGGCGTTGGAGTCCCGGGTGT
AGGAGTCCCCGGTGTTGGTGTACCTGGAGTGGGAGTACCGGGAGTAGGAGTACCAGGAGTGGGGGTTCCT
GGTGTGGGAGTCCCAGGAGTCGGTGTACCAGGGGTAGGGGTACCGGGCGTAGGTGTGCCAGGAGTTGGGG
TGCCTGGAGTCGGAGTCCCTGGTGTCGGAGTACCTGGTGTTGGAGTACCCGGAGTTGGTGTTCCTGGAGT
TGGAGTTCCGGGGGTAGGAGTTCCAGGAGTAGGGGTCCCAGGTGTTGGCGTACCAGGTGTGGGCGTGCCC
GGGGTCGGCGTCCCTGGGGTAGGTGTTCCAGGTGTAGGGGTTCCAGGGGTGGGAGTTCCTGGGGTTGGAG
TGCCTGGTGTAGGTGTGCCGGGAGTAGGTGTCCCTGGAGTAGGCGTTCCAGGCGTCGGGGTACCTGGCGT
GGGTGTTCCCGGCGTTGGAGTCCCGGGTGTAGGAGTCCCCGGTGTTGGTGTACCTGGAGTGGGAGTACCG
GGAGTAGGAGTACCAGGAGTGGGGGTTCCTGGTGTGGGAGTCCCAGGAGTCGGTGTACCAGGGGTAGGGG
TACCGGGCGTAGGTGTGCCAGGAGTTGGGGTGCCTGGAGTCGGAGTCCCTGGTGTCGGAGTACCTGGTGT
TGGAGTACCCGGAGTTGGTGTTCCTGGAGTTGGAGTTCCGGGGGTAGGAGTTCCAGGAGTAGGGGTCCCA
GGTGTTGGCGTACCAGGTGTGGGCGTGCCCGGGGTCGGCGTCCCTGGGGTAGGTGTTCCAGGTGTAGGGG
TTCCAGGGGTGGGAGTTCCTGGGGTTGGAGTGCCTGGTGTAGGTGTTCCTGGGGTAGGTGTCCCTGGAGT
AGGCGTTCCAGGCGTCGGGGTACCTGGCGTGGGTGTTCCCGGCGTTGGAGTCCCGGGTGTAGGAGTCCCC
GGTGTTGGTGTACCTGGAGTGGGAGTACCGGGAGTAGGAGTACCAGGAGTGGGGGTTCCTGGTGTGGGAG
TCCCAGGAGTCGGTGTACCAGGGGTAGGGGTACCGGGCGTAGGTGTGCCAGGAGTTGGGGTGCCTGGAGT
CGGAGTCCCTGGTGTCGGAGTACCTGGTGTTGGAGTACCCGGAGTTGGTGTTCCTGGAGTTGGAGTTCCG
GGGGTAGGAGTTCCAGGAGTAGGGGTCCCAGGTGTTGGCGTACCAGGTGTGGGCGTGCCCGGGGTCGGCG
TCCCTGGGGTAGGTGTTCCAGGTGTAGGGGTTCCAGGGGTGGGAGTTCCTGGGGTTGGAGTGCCTGGTGT
AGGTGTTGGAGTTCCCTGGCCGTGATAATCTTCAGGATCCGAATTCGAGCTCCGTCGACAAGCTTGCGGC
CGCACTCGAGCACCACCACCACCACCACTGAGATCCGGCTGCTAACAAAGCCCGAAAGGAAGCTGAGTTG
GCTGCTGCCACCGCTGAGCAATAACTAGCATAACCCCTTGGGGCCTCTAAACGGGTCTTGAGGGGTTTTT
TGCTGAAAGGAGGAACTATATCCGGAT
