>Addgene plasmid #67015 | pET-24a-ELP[V-150] | addgene partial sequence | sequence record 120832 | pBRrevBam 5'-GGTGATGTCGGCGATATAGG-3'
GTGATGCCGGCCACGATGCGTCCGGCGTAGAGGATCGAGATCTCGATCCCGCGAAATTAATACGACTCAC
TATAGGGGAATTGTGAGCGGATAACAATTCCCCTCTAGAAATAATTTTGTTTAACTTTAAGAAGGAGGAG
TACATATGCATCATCATCATCATCACAGTTCAGGGGGTGTAGGTGTCCCTGGAGTAGGCGTTCCAGGCGT
CGGGGTACCTGGCGTGGGTGTTCCCGGCGTTGGAGTCCCGGGTGTAGGAGTCCCCGGTGTTGGTGTACCT
GGAGTGGGAGTACCGGGAGTAGGAGTACCAGGAGTGGGGGTTCCTGGTGTGGGAGTCCCAGGAGTCGGTG
TACCAGGGGTAGGGGTACCGGGCGTAGGTGTGCCAGGAGTTGGGGTGCCTGGAGTCNGAGTCCCTGGTGT
CGGAGTACCTGGTGTTGGAGTACCCGGAGTTGG
