>Addgene plasmid #67015 | pET-24a-ELP[V-150] | addgene partial sequence | sequence record 121109 | F1ori-R 5'-AGGGAAGAAAGCGAAAGGAG-3'
TCCTTTCAGCAAAAAACCCNTCAAGACCCGTTTAGAGGCCCCAAGGGGTTATGCTAGTTATTGCTCAGCG
GTGGCAGCAGCCAACTCAGCTTCCTTTCGGGCTTTGTTAGCAGCCGGATCTCAGTGGTGGTGGTGGTGGT
GCTCGAGTGCGGCCGCAAGCTTGTCGACGGAGCTCGAATTCGGATCCTGAAGATTATCACGGCCAGGGAA
CTCCAACACCTACACCAGGCACTCCAACCCCAGGAACTCCCACCCCTGGAACCCCTACACCTGGAACACC
TACCCCAGGGACGCCGACCCCGGGCACGCCCACACCTGGTACGCCAACACCTGGGACCCCTACTCCTGGA
ACTCCTACCCCCGGAACTCCAACTCCAGGAACACCAACTCCGGGTACTCCAACACCAGGTACTCCGACAC
CAGGGACTCCGACTCCAGGCACCCCAACTCCTGGCACACCTACGCCCGGTACCCCTACCCCTGGTACACC
GACTCCTGGGACTCCCACACCAGGAACCCCCACTCCTGGTACTCCTACTCCCGGTACTCCCACTCCAGGT
ACACCAACACCGGGGACTCCTACACCCGGGACTCCAACGCCGGGAACACCCACGCCAGGTACCCCGACGC
CTGGAACGCCTACTCCAGGGACACCTACCCCAGGAACACCTACACCAGGCACTCCAACCCCAGGAACTCC
CACCCCTGGAACCCCTACACCTGGAACA
